>Addgene plasmid #176810 | pEE053 | addgene full sequence | sequence record 349628 | Addgene NGS Result
CCTCTAGAAATAATTTTGTTTAACTTTAAGAAGGAGATATACATATGGCTTCCCCGTACGAACGCGGGCC
GGCCCCAACCTCTGCGATTTTGGAAGCAAGCCGTGGCCCTTTCGCGACTTCGTCCATCAACGTTTCTTCT
CTGTCAGTTACCGGCTTCGGTGGTGGTGTAATTTATTACCCGACCAGCACCGCTGAAGGCACCTTCGGCG
CCGTCGCGATTAGCCCGGGTTATACTGCTTCTTGGAGTAGCCTGTCTTGGCTGGGTCCACGTATCGCATC
TCATGGCTTCGTGGTTATCGGTATCGAGACCAACACGCGCTTGGATCAGCCTGCTTCCCGCGGCCGTCAG
CTGCTGGCTGCTCTGGACTACCTGACCGAACGTTCCTCCGTACGTGGCCGCATCGATTCGTCTCGTCTGG
CTGTAGCGGGTCACTCGATGGGTGGTGGCGGTTCCTTGGAGGCTGCAGCAGCCCGCCCTAGTCTGCAAGC
AGCCGTACCGCTGGCGCCGTGGAATCTTGATAAAACCTGGTCTGACGTCCGTGTTCCGACTCTGATCATC
GGTGGTGAAACCGATTCCGTAGCACCGGTTGCAACCCATTCTATTCCTTTTTACAACTCGATCCCGGCAT
CTAGCGAAAAAGCTTACCTTGAGCTTGATGGCGCATCCCACTTTTTCCCGCAGACCACTAACACCCCGAC
CGCAAAGCAGATGGTAGCGTGGCTGAAACGTTTCGTAGATGACGACACTCGTTATGAACAGTTCCTGTGC
CCGGGTCCTTCCGGCTCCGCGATCCAGGAGTACCGTAACACCTGTCCATCTGCACTCGAGCACCACCACC
ACCACCACTGAGATCCGGCTGCTAACAAAGCCCGAAAGGAAGCTGAGTTGGCTGCTGCCACCGCTGAGCA
ATAACTAGCATAACCCCTTGGGGCCTCTAAACGGGTCTTGAGGGGTTTTTTGCTGAAAGGAGGAACTATA
TCCGGATTGGCGAATGGG
[124 nt withheld, positions 999-1122]
C
[91 nt withheld, positions 1124-1214]
A
[49 nt withheld, positions 1216-1264]
CCTTTGACGTTGGAGTCCACGTTCTTT
[37 nt withheld, positions 1292-1328]
ACCCTATCTCGGTCTATTCTTTTGATTTATAAGGGATTTTGCCGATTTCGGCCTATTGGTTAAAAAATGA
GCTGATTTAACAAAAATTTAACGCGAATTTTAACAAAATATTAACGCTTACAATTTAGGTGGCACTTTTC
GGGGAAATGTGCGCGGAACCCCTATTTGTTTATTTTTCTAAATACATTCAAATATGTATCCGCTCATGAG
ACAATAACCCTGATAAATGCTTCAATAATATTGAAAAAGGAAGAGTATGAGTATTCAACATTTCCGTGTC
GCCCTTATTCCCTTTTTTGCGGCATTTTGCCTTCCTGTTTTTGCTCACCCAGAAACGCTGGTGAAAGTAA
AAGATGCTGAAGATCAGTTGGGTGCACGAGTGGGTTACATCGAACTGGATCTCAACAGCGGTAAGATCCT
TGAGAGTTTTCGCCCCGAAGAACGTTTTCCAATGATGAGCACTTTTAAAGTTCTGCTATGTGGCGCGGTA
TTATCCCGTATTGACGCCGGGCAAGAGCAACTCGGTCGCCGCATACACTATTCTCAGAATGACTTGGTTG
AGTACTCACCAGTCACAGAAAAGCATCTTACGGATGGCATGACAGTAAGAGAATTATGCAGTGCTGCCAT
AACCATGAGTGATAACACTGCGGCCAACTTACTTCTGACAACGATCGGAGGACCGAAGGAGCTAACCGCT
TTTTTGCACAACATGGGGGATCATGTAACTCGCCTTGATCGTTGGGAACCGGAGCTGAATGAAGCCATAC
CAAACGACGAGCGTGACACCACGATGCCTGCAGCAATGGCAACAACGTTGCGCAAACTATTAACTGGCGA
ACTACTTACTCTAGCTTCCCGGCAACAATTAATAGACTGGATGGAGGCGGATAAAGTTGCAGGACCACTT
CTGCGCTCGGCCCTTCCGGCTGGCTGGTTTATTGCTGATAAATCTGGAGCCGGTGAGCGTGGGTCTCGCG
GTATCATTGCAGCACTGGGGCCAGATGGTAAGCCCTCCCGTATCGTAGTTATCTACACGACGGGGAGTCA
GGCAACTATGGATGAACGAAATAGACAGATCGCTGAGATAGGTGCCTCACTGATTAAGCATTGGTAACTG
TCAGACCAAGTTTACTCATATATACTTTAGATTGATTTAAAACTTCATTTTTAATTTAAAAGGATCTAGG
TGAAGATCCTTTTTGATAATCTCATGACCAAAATCCCTTAACGTGAGTTTTCGTTCCACTGAGCGTCAGA
CCCCGTAGAAAAGATCAAAGGATCTTCTTGAGATCCTTTTTTTCTGCGCGTAATCTGCTGCTTGCAAACA
AAAAAACCACCGCTACCAGCGGTGGTTTGTTTGCCGGATCAAGAGCTACCAACTCTTTTTCCGAAGGTAA
CTGGCTTCAGCAGAGCGCAGATACCAAATACTGTCCTTCTAGTGTAGCCGTAGTTAGGCCACCACTTCAA
GAACTCTGTAGCACCGCCTACATACCTCGCTCTGCTAATCCTGTTACCAGTGGCTGCTGCCAGTGGCGAT
AAGTCGTGTCTTACCGGGTTGGACTCAAGACGATAGTTACCGGATAAGGCGCAGCGGTCGGGCTGAACGG
GGGGTTCGTGCACACAGCCCAGCTTGGAGCGAACGACCTACACCGAACTGAGATACCTACAGCGTGAGCT
ATGAGAAAGCGCCACGCTTCCCGAAGGGAGAAAGGCGGACAGGTATCCGGTAAGCGGCAGGGTCGGAACA
GGAGAGCGCACGAGGGAGCTTCCAGGGGGAAACGCCTGGTATCTTTATAGTCCTGTCGGGTTTCGCCACC
TCTGACTTGAGCGTCGATTTTTGTGATGCTCGTCAGGGGGGCGGAGCCTATGGAAAAACGCCAGCAACGC
GGCCTTTTTACGGTTCCTGGCCTTTTGCTGGCCTTTTGCTCACATGTTCTTTCCTGCGTTATCCCCTGAT
TCTGTGGATAACCGTATTACCGCCTTTGAGTGAGCTGATACCGCTCGCCGCAGCCGAACGACCGAGCGCA
GCGAGTCAGTGAGCGAGGAAGCGGAAGAGCGCCTGATGCGGTATTTTCTCCTTACGCATCTGTGCGGTAT
TTCACACCGCAATGGTGCACTCTCAGTACAATCTGCTCTGATGCCGCATAGTTAAGCCAGTATACACTCC
GCTATCGCTACGTGACTGGGTCATGGCTGCGCCCCGACACCCGCCAACACCCGCTGACGCGCCCTGACGG
GCTTGTCTGCTCCCGGCATCCGCTTACAGACAAGCTGTGACCGTCTCCGGGAGCTGCATGTGTCAGAGGT
TTTCACCGTCATCACCGAAACGCGCGAGGCAGCTGCGGTAAAGCTCATCAGCGTGGTCGTGAAGCGATTC
ACAGATGTCTGCCTGTTCATCCGCGTCCAGCTCGTTGAGTTTCTCCAGAAGCGTTAATGTCTGGCTTCTG
ATAAAGCGGGCCATGTTAAGGGCGGTTTTTTCCTGTTTGGTCACTGATGCCTCCGTGTAAGGGGGATTTC
TGTTCATGGGGGTAATGATACCGATGAAACGAGAGAGGATGCTCACGATACGGGTTACTGATGATGAACA
TGCCCGGTTACTGGAACGTTGTGAGGGTAAACAACTGGCGGTATGGATGCGGCGGGACCAGAGAAAAATC
ACTCAGGGTCAATGCCAGCGCTTCGTTAATACAGATGTAGGTGTTCCACAGGGTAGCCAGCAGCATCCTG
CGATGCAGATCCGGAACATAATGGTGCAGGGCGCTGACTTCCGCGTTTCCAGACTTTACGAAACACGGAA
ACCGAAGACCATTCATGTTGTTGCTCAGGTCGCAGACGTTTTGCAGCAGCAGTCGCTTCACGTTCGCTCG
CGTATCGGTGATTCATTCTGCTAACCAGTAAGGCAACCCCGCCAGCCTAGCCGGGTCCTCAACGACAGGA
GCACGATCATGCGCACCCGTGGGGCCGCCATGCCGGCGATAATGGCCTGCTTCTCGCCGAAACGTTTGGT
GGCGGGACCAGTGACGAAGGCTTGAGCGAGGGCGTGCAAGATTCCGAATACCGCAAGCGACAGGCCGATC
ATCGTCGCGCTCCAGCGAAAGCGGTCCTCGCCGAAAATGACCCAGAGCGCTGCCGGCACCTGTCCTACGA
GTTGCATGATAAAGAAGACAGTCATAAGTGCGGCGACGATAGTCATGCCCCGCGCCCACCGGAAGGAGCT
GACTGGGTTGAAGGCTCTCAAGGGCATCGGTCGAGATCCCGGTGCCTAATGAGTGAGCTAACTTACATTA
ATTGCGTTGCGCTCACTGCCCGCTTTCCAGTCGGGAAACCTGTCGTGCCAGCTGCATTAATGAATCGGCC
AACGCGCGGGGAGAGGCGGTTTGCGTATTGGGCGCCAGGGTGGTTTTTCTTTTCACCAGTGAGACGGGCA
ACAGCTGATTGCCCTTCACCGCCTGGCCCTGAGAGAGTTGCAGCAAGCGGTCCACGCTGGTTTGCCCCAG
CAGGCGAAAATCCTGTTTGATGGTGGTTAACGGCGGGATATAACATGAGCTGTCTTCGGTATCGTCGTAT
CCCACTACCGAGATATCCGCACCAACGCGCAGCCCGGACTCGGTAATGGCGCGCATTGCGCCCAGCGCCA
TCTGATCGTTGGCAACCAGCATCGCAGTGGGAACGATGCCCTCATTCAGCATTTGCATGGTTTGTTGAAA
ACCGGACATGGCACTCCAGTCGCCTTCCCGTTCCGCTATCGGCTGAATTTGATTGCGAGTGAGATATTTA
TGCCAGCCAGCCAGACGCAGACGCGCCGAGACAGAACTTAATGGGCCCGCTAACAGCGCGATTTGCTGGT
GACCCAATGCGACCAGATGCTCCACGCCCAGTCGCGTACCGTCTTCATGGGAGAAAATAATACTGTTGAT
GGGTGTCTGGTCAGAGACATCAAGAAATAACGCCGGAACATTAGTGCAGGCAGCTTCCACAGCAATGGCA
TCCTGGTCATCCAGCGGATAGTTAATGATCAGCCCACTGACGCGTTGCGCGAGAAGATTGTGCACCGCCG
CTTTACAGGCTTCGACGCCGCTTCGTTCTACCATCGACACCACCACGCTGGCACCCAGTTGATCGGCGCG
AGATTTAATCGCCGCGACAATTTGCGACGGCGCGTGCAGGGCCAGACTGGAGGTGGCAACGCCAATCAGC
AACGACTGTTTGCCCGCCAGTTGTTGTGCCACGCGGTTGGGAATGTAATTCAGCTCCGCCATCGCCGCTT
CCACTTTTTCCCGCGTTTTCGCAGAAACGTGGCTGGCCTGGTTCACCACGCGGGAAACGGTCTGATAAGA
GACACCGGCATACTCTGCGACATCGTATAACGTTACTGGTTTCACATTCACCACCCTGAATTGACTCTCT
TCCGGGCGCTATCATGCCATACCGCGAAAGGTTTTGCGCCATTCGATGGTGTCCGGGATCTCGACGCTCT
CCCTTATGCGACTCCTGCATTAGGAAGCAGCCCAGTAGTAGGTTGAGGCCGTTGAGCACCGCCGCCGCAA
GGAATGGTGCATGCAAGGAGATGGCGCCCAACAGTCCCCCGGCCACGGGGCCTGCCACCATACCCACGCC
GAAACAAGCGCTCATGAGCCCGAAGTGGCGAGCCCGATCTTCCCCATCGGTGATGTCGGCGATATAGGCG
CCAGCAACCGCACCTGTGGCGCCGGTGATGCCGGCCACGATGCGTCCGGCGTAGAGGATCGAGATCTCGA
TCCCGCGAAATTAATACGACTCACTATAGGGGAATTGTGAGCGGATAACAATTCC
Features (pLannotate 1.2.2; 19 found; start..end, strand, type, name):
     15..37      +  RBS            RBS: efficient ribosome binding site from bacteriophage T7 gene 10 (Olins and Rangwala, 1989)
     48..770     +  CDS            PETH_UNKP (fragment): Experimental evidence at protein level: Swiss-Prot protein existence level 1. Cutinase that degrades cutin fibers prepared from tomato peels and hydrolyzes various fatty acid monoesters with acyl chain lengths of 2 to 18, with a preference for short-chain substrates (C4 substrate at most). Cannot hydrolyze olive oil (PubMed:22194294). Is also able to degrade polyethylene terephthalate (PET), the most abundant polyester plastic in the world (PubMed:22194294, PubMed:32269349). Can also depolymerize poly(epsilon-caprolactone) (PCL), a synthetic aliphatic biodegradable polyester (PubMed:22194294).
    831..848     +  CDS            9xHis (fragment): 9xHis affinity tag
    858..907     +  CDS            SET1 (fragment): solubility-enhancement tag derived from T7 phage gene 10B
    915..962     +  terminator     T7 terminator: transcription terminator for bacteriophage T7 RNA polymerase
    999..1427    +  rep_origin     f1 ori (sequence partly withheld): f1 bacteriophage origin of replication; arrow indicates direction of (+) strand synthesis
   1480..1584    +  promoter       AmpR promoter: bla
   1585..2445    +  CDS            AmpR: β-lactamase; bla; confers resistance to ampicillin, carbenicillin, and related antibiotics
   2616..3204    +  rep_origin     ori: high-copy-number ColE1/pMB1/pBR322/pUC origin of replication
   3390..3529    -  misc_feature   bom: basis of mobility region from pBR322
   3631..3822    -  CDS            rop: Rop protein, which maintains plasmids at low copy number; rop
   3839..4219    +  CDS            YPB1_ECOLX: Protein predicted: Swiss-Prot protein existence level 4. From Escherichia coli.
   4291..4582    -  CDS            TcR (fragment): tetracycline efflux protein; tet; confers resistance to tetracycline
   4597..4618    -  protein_bind   CAP binding site: CAP binding activates transcription in the presence of cAMP. E. coli catabolite activator protein
   4631..5713    -  CDS            lacI: lac repressor; lacI; The lac repressor binds to the lac operator to inhibit transcription in E. coli. This inhibition can be relieved by adding lactose or isopropyl-β-D-thiogalactopyranoside (IPTG).
   5714..5791    -  promoter       lacI promoter: lacI
   5799..6078    -  CDS            TcR (fragment): tetracycline efflux protein; tet; confers resistance to tetracycline
   6100..6118    +  promoter       T7 promoter: promoter for bacteriophage T7 RNA polymerase
   6119..6143    +  protein_bind   lac operator: The lac repressor binds to the lac operator to inhibit transcription in E. coli. This inhibition can be relieved by adding lactose or isopropyl-β-D-thiogalactopyranoside (IPTG). lac repressor encoded by lacI
