[The description below was written by a language model from this plasmid's Addgene catalogue record and pLannotate feature annotations shown in this document.]
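Description:
pEE053 is a bacterial expression plasmid built on the pET21b(+) backbone that carries a codon-optimized gene for a putative thermophilic poly(ethylene terephthalate) hydrolase from a Micromonospora species, designated candidate "604" in the depositor's naming. The 777 bp insert was placed between the NdeI and XhoI sites, which puts the coding sequence in frame with the backbone-encoded C-terminal 6xHis tag for metal-affinity purification. The automated annotation matches most of the open reading frame to a known cutinase/PET-degrading enzyme family, consistent with the stated purpose. It labels the tag as a fragment of a longer His tag, which simply reflects the six-histidine stretch. A short "SET1" solubility-tag hit just downstream is also only a fragment, lies close to the T7 terminator, and is not listed in the catalogue record as part of the fusion.

Expression is driven by the T7 promoter with an adjacent lac operator, followed by the strong T7 gene 10 ribosome binding site and closed off by the T7 terminator. The plasmid also carries lacI with its own promoter, so transcription stays repressed until it is induced with IPTG or lactose in a host that supplies T7 RNA polymerase. Propagation in E. coli relies on the pBR322-type ColE1 origin, with the bom and rop regions also present, although the repository lists the plasmid as high copy. Selection is by ampicillin through the bla gene, and an f1 origin allows single-stranded DNA production. The tetracycline-resistance fragments are nonfunctional backbone remnants. The construct is one of a set used to produce and screen naturally occurring thermotolerant PET hydrolase scaffolds.
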