Addgene plasmid #176810: pEE053
Purpose: Encodes codon optimized putative thermophilic PET hydrolase enzyme for bacterial expression
Depositing lab: Gregg Beckham. Depositing organization: National Laboratory of the Rockies (NLR). Publication: Sourcing thermotolerant poly(ethylene terephthalate) hydrolase scaffolds from natural diversity. Erickson E, Gado JE, Avilan L, Bratti F, Brizendine RK, Cox PA, Gill R, Graham R, Kim DJ, Konig G, Michener WE, Poudel S, Ramirez KJ, Shakespeare TJ, Zahn M, Boyd ES, Payne CM, DuBois JL, Pickford AR, Beckham GT, McGeehan JE. Nat Commun. 2022 Dec 21;13(1):7850. doi: 10.1038/s41467-022-35237-x. PubMed 36543766.
Backbone
  Vector backbone: pET21b(+)
  Backbone manufacturer: EMD Biosciences
  Backbone size w/o insert (bp): 5366
  Vector type: Bacterial Expression
Growth in bacteria
  Bacterial resistance: Ampicillin, 100 μg/mL
  Growth temperature: 37°C
  Growth strain: DH5alpha
  Copy number: High Copy
Gene/Insert
  Gene/Insert name: 604 (alt name: Micromonospora sp. WP_113973098.1)
  Species: Micromonospora sp.
  Insert size (bp): 777
  Promoter: T7
  Tag / fusion protein: 6xHis (C terminal on backbone)
  Cloning method: Restriction Enzyme; 5′ cloning site NdeI (unknown if destroyed); 3′ cloning site XhoI (unknown if destroyed)
  Sequencing primers: 5′ T7 For; 3′ T7 Rev
Terms and licenses: Academic/Nonprofit Terms; Industry Terms: Not Available to Industry
Depositor comments: Accession Number WP_113973098.1
How to cite: pEE053 was a gift from Gregg Beckham (Addgene plasmid # 176810 ; http://n2t.net/addgene:176810 ; RRID:Addgene_176810)
