>Addgene plasmid #176810 | pEE053 | depositor partial sequence | sequence record 342675 | Insert (including NdeI and XhoI sites)
CATATGGCTTCCCCGTACGAACGCGGGCCGGCCCCAACCTCTGCGATTTTGGAAGCAAGCCGTGGCCCTT
TCGCGACTTCGTCCATCAACGTTTCTTCTCTGTCAGTTACCGGCTTCGGTGGTGGTGTAATTTATTACCC
GACCAGCACCGCTGAAGGCACCTTCGGCGCCGTCGCGATTAGCCCGGGTTATACTGCTTCTTGGAGTAGC
CTGTCTTGGCTGGGTCCACGTATCGCATCTCATGGCTTCGTGGTTATCGGTATCGAGACCAACACGCGCT
TGGATCAGCCTGCTTCCCGCGGCCGTCAGCTGCTGGCTGCTCTGGACTACCTGACCGAACGTTCCTCCGT
ACGTGGCCGCATCGATTCGTCTCGTCTGGCTGTAGCGGGTCACTCGATGGGTGGTGGCGGTTCCTTGGAG
GCTGCAGCAGCCCGCCCTAGTCTGCAAGCAGCCGTACCGCTGGCGCCGTGGAATCTTGATAAAACCTGGT
CTGACGTCCGTGTTCCGACTCTGATCATCGGTGGTGAAACCGATTCCGTAGCACCGGTTGCAACCCATTC
TATTCCTTTTTACAACTCGATCCCGGCATCTAGCGAAAAAGCTTACCTTGAGCTTGATGGCGCATCCCAC
TTTTTCCCGCAGACCACTAACACCCCGACCGCAAAGCAGATGGTAGCGTGGCTGAAACGTTTCGTAGATG
ACGACACTCGTTATGAACAGTTCCTGTGCCCGGGTCCTTCCGGCTCCGCGATCCAGGAGTACCGTAACAC
CTGTCCATCTGCACTCGAG
